>Addgene plasmid #226186 | pAAV Syn Barcode12 | addgene full sequence | sequence record 447879 | Addgene NGS Result
CTGCATTAATGAATCGGCCAACGCGCGGGGAGAGGCGGTTTGCGTATTGGGCGCTCTTCCGCTTCCTCGC
TCACTGACTCGCTGCGCTCGGTCGTTCGGCTGCGGCGAGCGGTATCAGCTCACTCAAAGGCGGTAATACG
GTTATCCACAGAATCAGGGGATAACGCAGGAAAGAACATGTGAGCAAAAGGCCAGCAAAAGGCCAGGAAC
CGTAAAAAGGCCGCGTTGCTGGCGTTTTTCCATAGGCTCCGCCCCCCTGACGAGCATCACAAAAATCGAC
GCTCAAGTCAGAGGTGGCGAAACCCGACAGGACTATAAAGATACCAGGCGTTTCCCCCTGGAAGCTCCCT
CGTGCGCTCTCCTGTTCCGACCCTGCCGCTTACCGGATACCTGTCCGCCTTTCTCCCTTCGGGAAGCGTG
GCGCTTTCTCATAGCTCACGCTGTAGGTATCTCAGTTCGGTGTAGGTCGTTCGCTCCAAGCTGGGCTGTG
TGCACGAACCCCCCGTTCAGCCCGACCGCTGCGCCTTATCCGGTAACTATCGTCTTGAGTCCAACCCGGT
AAGACACGACTTATCGCCACTGGCAGCAGCCACTGGTAACAGGATTAGCAGAGCGAGGTATGTAGGCGGT
GCTACAGAGTTCTTGAAGTGGTGGCCTAACTACGGCTACACTAGAAGAACAGTATTTGGTATCTGCGCTC
TGCTGAAGCCAGTTACCTTCGGAAAAAGAGTTGGTAGCTCTTGATCCGGCAAACAAACCACCGCTGGTAG
CGGTGGTTTTTTTGTTTGCAAGCAGCAGATTACGCGCAGAAAAAAAGGATCTCAAGAAGATCCTTTGATC
TTTTCTACGGGGTCTGACGCTCAGTGGAACGAAAACTCACGTTAAGGGATTTTGGTCATGAGATTATCAA
AAAGGATCTTCACCTAGATCCTTTTAAATTAAAAATGAAGTTTTAAATCAATCTAAAGTATATATGAGTA
AACTTGGTCTGACAGTTACCAATGCTTAATCAGTGAGGCACCTATCTCAGCGATCTGTCTATTTCGTTCA
TCCATAGTTGCCTGACTCCCCGTCGTGTAGATAACTACGATACGGGAGGGCTTACCATCTGGCCCCAGTG
CTGCAATGATACCGCGAGACCCACGCTCACCGGCTCCAGATTTATCAGCAATAAACCAGCCAGCCGGAAG
GGCCGAGCGCAGAAGTGGTCCTGCAACTTTATCCGCCTCCATCCAGTCTATTAATTGTTGCCGGGAAGCT
AGAGTAAGTAGTTCGCCAGTTAATAGTTTGCGCAACGTTGTTGCCATTGCTACAGGCATCGTGGTGTCAC
GCTCGTCGTTTGGTATGGCTTCATTCAGCTCCGGTTCCCAACGATCAAGGCGAGTTACATGATCCCCCAT
GTTGTGCAAAAAAGCGGTTAGCTCCTTCGGTCCTCCGATCGTTGTCAGAAGTAAGTTGGCCGCAGTGTTA
TCACTCATGGTTATGGCAGCACTGCATAATTCTCTTACTGTCATGCCATCCGTAAGATGCTTTTCTGTGA
CTGGTGAGTACTCAACCAAGTCATTCTGAGAATAGTGTATGCGGCGACCGAGTTGCTCTTGCCCGGCGTC
AATACGGGATAATACCGCGCCACATAGCAGAACTTTAAAAGTGCTCATCATTGGAAAACGTTCTTCGGGG
CGAAAACTCTCAAGGATCTTACCGCTGTTGAGATCCAGTTCGATGTAACCCACTCGTGCACCCAACTGAT
CTTCAGCATCTTTTACTTTCACCAGCGTTTCTGGGTGAGCAAAAACAGGAAGGCAAAATGCCGCAAAAAA
GGGAATAAGGGCGACACGGAAATGTTGAATACTCATACTCTTCCTTTTTCAATATTATTGAAGCATTTAT
CAGGGTTATTGTCTCATGAGCGGATACATATTTGAATGTATTTAGAAAAATAAACAAATAGGGGTTCCGC
GCACATTTCCCCGAAAAGTGCCACCTAAATTGTAAGCGTTAATATTTTGTTAAAATTCGCGTTAAATTTT
TGTTAAATCAGCTCATTTTTTAACCAATAGGCCGAAATCGGCAAAATCCCTTATAAATCAAAAGAATAGA
CCGAGATAGGGT
[37 nt withheld, positions 2113-2149]
AAAGAACGTGGACTCCAACGTCAAAGG
[49 nt withheld, positions 2177-2225]
T
[91 nt withheld, positions 2227-2317]
G
[124 nt withheld, positions 2319-2442]
CCCATTCGCCATTCAGGCTGCGCAACTGTTGGGAAGGGCGATCGGTGCGGGCCTCTTCGCTATTACGCCA
GCTGCGCGCTCGCTCGCTCACTGAGGCCGCCCGGGCAAAGCCCGGGCGTCGGGCGACCTTTGGTCGCCCG
GCCTCAGTGAGCGAGCGAGCGCGCAGAGAGGGAGTGGCCAACTCCATCACTAGGGGTTCCTTGTAGTTAA
TGATTAACCCGCCATGCTACTTATCTACGTAGCCATGCTCTAGGAAGATCCGAGCTCCAGTGTGCTGGAA
TTCGCCCTTTTCAGTATTTAAATTGACGACCGACCCCGACCCACTGGACAAGCACCCAACCCCCATTCCC
CAAATTGCGCATCCCCTATCAGAGAGGGGGAGGGGAAACAGGATGCGGCGAGGCGCGTGCGCACTGCCAG
CTTCAGCACCGCGGACAGTGCCTTCGCCCCCGCCTGGCGGCGCGCGCCACCGCCGCCTCAGCACTGAAGG
CGCGCTGACGTCACTCGCCGGTCCCCCGCAAACTCCCCTTCCCGGCCACCTTGGTCGCGTCCGCGCCGCC
GCCGGCCCAGCCGGACCGCACCACGCGAGGCGCGAGATAGGGGGGCACGGGCGCGACCATCTGCGCTGCG
GCGCCGGCGACTCAGCGCTGCCTCAGTCTGCGGTGGGCAGCGGAGGAGTCGTGTCGTGCCTGAGAGCGCA
GCTGTGCTCCTGGGCACCGCGCAGTCCGCCCCCGCGGCTCCTGGCCAGACCACCCCTAGGACCCCCTGCC
CCAAGTCGCAGCCGTTGGATCAGGTAAGTATCAAGGTTACAAGACAGGTTTAAGGAGACCAATAGAAACT
GGGCTTGTCGAGACAGAGAAGACTCTTGCGTTTCTGATAGGCACCTATTGGTCTTACTGACATCCACTTT
GCCTTTCTCTCCACAGGTGATGATATCACTAGTGCCACCATGCCGTTCTCTCTTCCGCAGTTCCCGAGAT
CGGCATACCAACCTCTCTGGCCAGAGGTCGGTCACTGTTGCGACCGTTACATAGTATACAAAGGTGTACA
TGCTGCAAATCCTTCAGTGAACAGCACTTACAATTATTTCAAAGTAGCGAGTTAATAATAAGCTAGCAAG
CTTAATCAACCTCTGGATTACAAAATTTGTGAAAGATTGACTGGTATTCTTAACTATGTTGCTCCTTTTA
CGCTATGTGGATACGCTGCTTTAATGCCTTTGTATCATGCTATTGCTTCCCGTATGGCTTTCATTTTCTC
CTCCTTGTATAAATCCTGGTTGCTGTCTCTTTATGAGGAGTTGTGGCCCGTTGTCAGGCAACGTGGCGTG
GTGTGCACTGTGTTTGCTGACGCAACCCCCACTGGTTGGGGCATTGCCACCACCTGTCAGCTCCTTTCCG
GGACTTTCGCTTTCCCCCTCCCTATTGCCACGGCGGAACTCATCGCCGCCTGCCTTGCCCGCTGCTGGAC
AGGGGCTCGGCTGTTGGGCACTGACAATTCCGTGGTGTTGTCGGGGAAATCATCGTCCTTTCCTTGGCTG
CTCGCCTGTGTTGCCACCTGGATTCTGCGCGGGACGTCCTTCTGCTACGTCCCTTCGGCCCTCAATCCAG
CGGACCTTCCTTCCCGCGGCCTGCTGCCGGCTCTGCGGCCTCTTCCGCGTCTTCGCCTTCGCCCTCAGAC
GAGTCGGATCTCCCTTTGGGCCGCCTCCCCGCGCGGCCGCTTCGAGCAGACATGATAAGATACATTGATG
AGTTTGGACAAACCACAACTAGAATGCAGTGAAAAAAATGCTTTATTTGTGAAATTTGTGATGCTATTGC
TTTATTTGTAACCATTATAAGCTGCAATAAACAAGTTAACAACAACAATTGCATTCATTTTATGTTTCAG
GTTCAGGGGGAGATGTGGGAGGTTTTTTAAAGCAAGTAAAACCTCTACAAATGTGGTAAAATCGATAAGG
ATCTTCCTAGAGCATGGCTACGTAGATAAGTAGCATGGCGGGTTAATCATTAACTACAAGGAACCCCTAG
TGATGGAGTTGGCCACTCCCTCTCTGCGCGCTCGCTCGCTCACTGAGGCCGGGCGACCAAAGGTCGCCCG
ACGCCCGGGCTTTGCCCGGGCGGCCTCAGTGAGCGAGCGAGCGCGCAG
Features (pLannotate 1.2.2; 13 found; start..end, strand, type, name):
    237..825     -  rep_origin     ori: high-copy-number ColE1/pMB1/pBR322/pUC origin of replication
    996..1856    -  CDS            AmpR: β-lactamase; bla; confers resistance to ampicillin, carbenicillin, and related antibiotics
   1857..1961    -  promoter       AmpR promoter: bla
   2014..2442    -  rep_origin     f1 ori (sequence partly withheld): f1 bacteriophage origin of replication; arrow indicates direction of (+) strand synthesis
   2447..2516    -  CDS            lacZα (fragment): LacZα fragment of β-galactosidase; lacZ fragment
   2511..2643    -  repeat_region  AAV2 ITR (fragment): inverted terminal repeat of adeno-associated virus serotype 2 inverted
   2746..3143    +  promoter       hSyn promoter (fragment): human synapsin I promoter; confers neuron-specific expression (Kügler et al., 2003)
   3236..3368    +  intron         chimeric intron: chimera between introns from human β-globin and immunoglobulin heavy chain genes
   3566..4154    +  misc_feature   WPRE: woodchuck hepatitis virus posttranscriptional regulatory element
   4178..4299    -  polyA_signal   SV40 poly(A) signal: SV40 polyadenylation signal
   4322..4390    -  CDS            large T antigen (fragment): large T antigen from SV40 (simian virus 40)
   4461..4       +  repeat_region  AAV2 ITR (across the origin): inverted terminal repeat of adeno-associated virus serotype 2 inverted
   4588..54      -  CDS            lacI (fragment) (across the origin): lac repressor; lacI; The lac repressor binds to the lac operator to inhibit transcription in E. coli. This inhibition can be relieved by adding lactose or isopropyl-β-D-thiogalactopyranoside (IPTG).
