[The description below was written by a language model from this plasmid's Addgene catalogue record and pLannotate feature annotations shown in this document.]
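Description:
pAAV Syn Barcode12 is an adeno-associated virus transfer plasmid built on a pAAV backbone and designed to express a synthetic RNA barcode in neurons. It is maintained in E. coli through a high-copy ColE1/pUC-type origin and selected with ampicillin via the β-lactamase gene and its native promoter. An f1 phage origin is also present. Short annotated fragments of lacZα, lacI and SV40 large T antigen are most likely backbone remnants or sequence adjoining the polyadenylation region, not functional genes. The recorded growth strain is a recombination-deficient one of the kind commonly chosen to keep the repetitive ITRs intact.

The payload lies between two AAV2 inverted terminal repeats, which are the cis elements needed for replication and packaging of the cassette into AAV particles when rep, cap and helper functions are supplied in trans. Within the ITRs, a human synapsin I promoter (annotated as a fragment) confers neuron-specific transcription and is followed by a chimeric β-globin/immunoglobulin intron that promotes efficient processing and expression of the transcript. About 200 nt of unannotated sequence sits between the intron and the WPRE, and this is the likely position of the synthetic "Barcode12" insert, although the feature table does not mark it. The depositor notes that the barcode sequence was entered in the gRNA field, so it is an identifier sequence and not a guide RNA or shRNA. The WPRE enhances transcript stability and abundance, and an SV40 polyadenylation signal terminates the message. No fluorescent reporter or annotated protein-coding payload is present.

The stated purpose is expression mapping. That fits a uniquely identifiable neuronal transcript, probably one of a numbered barcode series, but the record does not describe the detection method.
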