Addgene plasmid #226186: pAAV Syn Barcode12
Purpose: Expression mapping
Depositing lab: Scott Sternson. Depositing organization: University of California, San Diego (UCSD).
Backbone
  Vector backbone: pAAV
  Vector type: AAV
Growth in bacteria
  Bacterial resistance: Ampicillin, 100 μg/mL
  Growth temperature: 37°C
  Growth strain: NEB Stable
  Copy number: High Copy
Gene/Insert
  Gene/Insert name: Syn Barcode12
  gRNA/shRNA sequence: ATGCCGTTCTCTCTTCCGCAGTTCCCGAGATCGGCATACCAACCTCTCTGGCCAGAGGTCGGTCACTGTTGCGACCGTTACATAGTATACAAAGGTGTACATGCTGCAAATCCTTCAGTGAACAGCACTTACAATTATTTCAAAGTAGCGAGT TAATAATA
  Species: Synthetic
  Cloning method: Restriction Enzyme; 5′ cloning site Unknown (unknown if destroyed)
Terms and licenses: Academic/Nonprofit Terms; Industry Terms: Not Available to Industry
Depositor comments: Barcode sequence listed in "gRNA sequence" field.
How to cite: pAAV Syn Barcode12 was a gift from Scott Sternson (Addgene plasmid # 226186 ; http://n2t.net/addgene:226186 ; RRID:Addgene_226186)
